>Addgene plasmid #114760 | RHS16 N12_pECIA14 | addgene full sequence | sequence record 270163 | Addgene NGS Result
GTAAAACGACGGCCAGTGAATTAATTCGTTGCAGGACAGGATGTGGTGCCCGATGTGACTAGCTCTTTGC
TGCAGGCCGTCCTATCCTCTGGTTCCGATAAGAGACCCAGAACTCCGGCCCCCCACCGCCCACCGCCACC
CCCATACATATGTGGTACGCAAGTAAGAGTGCCTGCGCATGCCCCATGTGCCCCACCAAGAGCTTTGCAT
CCCATACAAGTCCCCAAAGTGGAGAACCGAACCAATTCTTCGCGGGCAGAACAAAAGCTTCTGCACACGT
CTCCACTCGAATTTGGAGCCGGCCGGCGTGTGCAAAAGAGGTGAATCGAACGAAAGACCCGTGTGTAAAG
CCGCGTTTCCAAAATGTATAAAACCGAGAGCATCTGGCCAATGTGCATCAGTTGTGGTCAGCAGCAAAAT
CAAGTGAATCATCTCAGTGCAACTAAAGGGGGGATCCGATCTCAATATGAAGTTATGCATATTACTGGCC
GTCGTGGCCTTTGTTGGCCTCTCGCTCGGGCAAGCAGGTTTCATCAGCATAGATTGTGGGTCACCCCCTA
ATATTAACTATGTAGACACTGATACTGGTATCAGTTACACCTGGGATGCACCTTTCATCAACGCTGGAGT
AAATCTGAACGTCTCTGAAGAATACGGTTACCCGAAAAACCCGGTTTTGCCTTTCCCGCTTGCTGATGTA
AGATCTTTTCCTCAAGGAAACAGGAACTGTTACACCTTAACCCCCTCCGATGGAAAAGGGAATCTTTATC
TCATCAGAGCTTCGTTTATGTATGGAAACTACGATGGTAAAAATGCTTTACCTGAGTTTGATCTCTACGT
AAACGTGAATTTCTGGACCTCGGTGAAACTCAGAAATGCTTCTGAGAACGTCATCAAGGAGATCCTCAGC
TTTGCAGAGTCAGATACAATATATGTTTGCCTTGTGAACAAAGGTAAAGGAACTCCTTTTATTTCAGCGT
TGGAGCTTCGACCAATGAACAGCTCCATCTATGGAACTGAGTTTGGAAGAAATGTCTCATTGGTACTCTA
TCAAAGATGGGATACAGGATATTTGAATGGAACAGGACGGTACCAAAAGGATACATATGATCGTATTTGG
TCTCCGTACTCTCCAGTGTCTTGGAATACAACTATGACTACTGGGTATATCGATATTTTTCAGTCTGGTT
ATAGGCCACCAGATGAAGTTATTAAGACAGCTGCTTCGCCTAAAAGTGACGATGAACCATTGGAACTGTC
TTGGACATCAAGCGATCCAGATACTCGGTTTTATGCGTACCTTTATTTTGCAGAACTTGAAAATCTCAAG
AGGAATGAGAGCAGAGAAATCAAGATATTCTGGAATGGGTCGCCTGTTTCAGGAGCTTTTAACCCCTCTC
CTGAGTATTCAATGACAGTGTCTAACTCACGAGCTTTCACTGGTAAAGATCACTGGATTTCTGTTCAGAA
GACCGCAGAGTCAACGCGTCCACCAATACTCAATGCTATTGAGATTTTTTCAGCACAATCTCTGGATGAA
TTTTACACCAGAATTGACGATGTTCAAGCCATAGAAAGCATAAAATCAACGTATAAAGTGAATAAGATTT
GGACTGGTGATCCTTGCTCTCCCAGACTCTTCCCTTGGGAAGGTATTGGATGCAGCTACAACACTTCTAG
TTATCAAATCAAGTCCCTAAATCTTAGTTCAAGTGGATTACATGGACCAATAGCGTTCGCATTTAGAAAT
CTCTCCCTTCTTGAGTCATTGGATTTATCAAACAACAACCTCAAAGGAATTGTGCCGGAATTTTTGGCTG
ATCTAAAATATCTGAAGTCCCTGAATTTGAAAGGAAATAACTTGACTGGGTTTATCCCAAGATCTCTTAG
GAAAAGAGCAACGGCTAATGGACTTGCACTCAGTGTCGATGAACAAAACATTTGTCACTCACGTTCATGT
CGGCTGGAGGTGCTGTTCCAGGGACCAAGCGGCAATCCCGGCGGCGATCTGGCCCCCCAGATGCTGCGCG
AGCTGCAGGAGACCAATGCCGCCCTGCAGGACGTGCGCGAGCTGCTGCGCCACCGCGTGAAGGAGATCAC
CTTCCTGAAGAACACCGTGATGGAGTGCGACGCCTGCGGCATGCAGCCCTCTAGAGGCTCCGGCTCCATC
ATCCCAGTTGAGGAGGAGAACCCGGACTTCTGGAACCGCGAGGCAGCCGAGGCCCTGGGTGCCGCCAAGA
AGCTGCAGCCTGCACAGACAGCCGCCAAGAACCTCATCATCTTCCTGGGCGATGGGATGGGGGTGTCTAC
GGTGACAGCTGCCAGGATCCTAAAAGGGCAGAAGAAGGACAAACTGGGGCCTGAGATACCCCTGGCCATG
GACCGCTTCCCATATGTGGCTCTGTCCAAGACATACAATGTAGACAAACATGTGCCAGACAGTGGAGCCA
CAGCCACGGCCTACCTGTGCGGGGTCAAGGGCAACTTCCAGACCATTGGCTTGAGTGCAGCCGCCCGCTT
TAACCAGTGCAACACGACACGCGGCAACGAGGTCATCTCCGTGATGAATCGGGCCAAGAAAGCAGGGAAG
TCAGTGGGAGTGGTAACCACCACACGAGTGCAGCACGCCTCGCCAGCCGGCACCTACGCCCACACGGTGA
ACCGCAACTGGTACTCGGACGCCGACGTGCCTGCCTCGGCCCGCCAGGAGGGGTGCCAGGACATCGCTAC
GCAGCTCATCTCCAACATGGACATTGACGTGATCCTAGGTGGAGGCCGAAAGTACATGTTTCGCATGGGA
ACCCCAGACCCTGAGTACCCAGATGACTACAGCCAAGGTGGGACCAGGCTGGACGGGAAGAATCTGGTGC
AGGAATGGCTGGCGAAGCGCCAGGGTGCCCGGTATGTGTGGAACCGCACTGAGCTCATGCAGGCTTCCCT
GGACCCGTCTGTGACCCATCTCATGGGTCTCTTTGAGCCTGGAGACATGAAATACGAGATCCACCGAGAC
TCCACACTGGACCCCTCCCTGATGGAGATGACAGAGGCTGCCCTGCGCCTGCTGAGCAGGAACCCCCGCG
GCTTCTTCCTCTTCGTGGAGGGTGGTCGCATCGACCATGGTCATCATGAAAGCAGGGCTTACCGGGCACT
GACTGAGACGATCATGTTCGACGACGCCATTGAGAGGGCGGGCCAGCTCACCAGCGAGGAGGACACGCTG
AGCCTCGTCACTGCCGACCACTCCCACGTCTTCTCCTTCGGAGGCTACCCCCTGCGAGGGAGCTCCATCT
TCGGGCTGGCCCCTGGCAAGGCCCGGGACAGGAAGGCCTACACGGTCCTCCTATACGGAAACGGTCCAGG
CTATGTGCTCAAGGACGGCGCCCGGCCGGATGTTACCGAGAGCGAGAGCGGGAGCCCCGAGTATCGGCAG
CAGTCAGCAGTGCCCCTGGACGAAGAGACCCACGCAGGCGAGGACGTGGCGGTGTTCGCGCGCGGCCCGC
AGGCGCACCTGGTTCACGGCGTGCAGGAGCAGACCTTCATAGCGCACGTCATGGCCTTCGCCGCCTGCCT
GGAGCCCTACACCGCCTGCGACCTGGCGCCCCCCGCCGGCACCACCGACGCCGCGCACCCGGGTTCTAGA
GGAAGCACCTCCGGCGATAACGATTACAAGGATGATGATGATAAGGCCAGCGGCACCGGTCATCATCACC
ATCACCATTGAGTTTAAACCCGCTGATCAGCCTCGACTGTGCCTTCTAAGGCCTGAGCTCGCTGATCAGC
CTCGATCGAGGATCCAGACATGATAAGATACATTGATGAGTTTGGACAAACCACAACTAGAATGCAGTGA
AAAAAATGCTTTATTTGTGAAATTTGTGATGCTATTGCTTTATTTGTAACCATTATAAGCTGCAATAAAC
AAGTTAACAACAACAATTGCATTCATTTTATGTTTCAGGTTCAGGGGGAGGTGTGGGAGGTTTTTTAAAG
CAAGTAAAACCTCTACAAATGTGGTATGGCTGATTATGATCAGTCGACCTGCAGGCATGCAAGCTTGGCG
TAATCATGGTCATAGCTGTTTCCTGTGTGAAATTGTTATCCGCTCACAATTCCACACAACATACGAGCCG
GAAGCATAAAGTGTAAAGCCTGGGGTGCCTAATGAGTGAGCTAACTCACATTAATTGCGTTGCGCTCACT
GCCCGCTTTCCAGTCGGGAAACCTGTCGTGCCAGCTGCATTAATGAATCGGCCAACGCGCGGGGAGAGGC
GGTTTGCGTATTGGGCGCTCTTCCGCTTCCTCGCTCACTGACTCGCTGCGCTCGGTCGTTCGGCTGCGGC
GAGCGGTATCAGCTCACTCAAAGGCGGTAATACGGTTATCCACAGAATCAGGGGATAACGCAGGAAAGAA
CATGTGAGCAAAAGGCCAGCAAAAGGCCAGGAACCGTAAAAAGGCCGCGTTGCTGGCGTTTTTCCATAGG
CTCCGCCCCCCTGACGAGCATCACAAAAATCGACGCTCAAGTCAGAGGTGGCGAAACCCGACAGGACTAT
AAAGATACCAGGCGTTTCCCCCTGGAAGCTCCCTCGTGCGCTCTCCTGTTCCGACCCTGCCGCTTACCGG
ATACCTGTCCGCCTTTCTCCCTTCGGGAAGCGTGGCGCTTTCTCATAGCTCACGCTGTAGGTATCTCAGT
TCGGTGTAGGTCGTTCGCTCCAAGCTGGGCTGTGTGCACGAACCCCCCGTTCAGCCCGACCGCTGCGCCT
TATCCGGTAACTATCGTCTTGAGTCCAACCCGGTAAGACACGACTTATCGCCACTGGCAGCAGCCACTGG
TAACAGGATTAGCAGAGCGAGGTATGTAGGCGGTGCTACAGAGTTCTTGAAGTGGTGGCCTAACTACGGC
TACACTAGAAGAACAGTATTTGGTATCTGCGCTCTGCTGAAGCCAGTTACCTTCGGAAAAAGAGTTGGTA
GCTCTTGATCCGGCAAACAAACCACCGCTGGTAGCGGTGGTTTTTTTGTTTGCAAGCAGCAGATTACGCG
CAGAAAAAAAGGATCTCAAGAAGATCCTTTGATCTTTTCTACGGGGTCTGACGCTCAGTGGAACGAAAAC
TCACGTTAAGGGATTTTGGTCATGAGATTATCAAAAAGGATCTTCACCTAGATCCTTTTAAATTAAAAAT
GAAGTTTTAAATCAATCTAAAGTATATATGAGTAAACTTGGTCTGACAGTTACCAATGCTTAATCAGTGA
GGCACCTATCTCAGCGATCTGTCTATTTCGTTCATCCATAGTTGCCTGACTCCCCGTCGTGTAGATAACT
ACGATACGGGAGGGCTTACCATCTGGCCCCAGTGCTGCAATGATACCGCGAGACCCACGCTCACCGGCTC
CAGATTTATCAGCAATAAACCAGCCAGCCGGAAGGGCCGAGCGCAGAAGTGGTCCTGCAACTTTATCCGC
CTCCATCCAGTCTATTAATTGTTGCCGGGAAGCTAGAGTAAGTAGTTCGCCAGTTAATAGTTTGCGCAAC
GTTGTTGCCATTGCTACAGGCATCGTGGTGTCACGCTCGTCGTTTGGTATGGCTTCATTCAGCTCCGGTT
CCCAACGATCAAGGCGAGTTACATGATCCCCCATGTTGTGCAAAAAAGCGGTTAGCTCCTTCGGTCCTCC
GATCGTTGTCAGAAGTAAGTTGGCCGCAGTGTTATCACTCATGGTTATGGCAGCACTGCATAATTCTCTT
ACTGTCATGCCATCCGTAAGATGCTTTTCTGTGACTGGTGAGTACTCAACCAAGTCATTCTGAGAATAGT
GTATGCGGCGACCGAGTTGCTCTTGCCCGGCGTCAATACGGGATAATACCGCGCCACATAGCAGAACTTT
AAAAGTGCTCATCATTGGAAAACGTTCTTCGGGGCGAAAACTCTCAAGGATCTTACCGCTGTTGAGATCC
AGTTCGATGTAACCCACTCGTGCACCCAACTGATCTTCAGCATCTTTTACTTTCACCAGCGTTTCTGGGT
GAGCAAAAACAGGAAGGCAAAATGCCGCAAAAAAGGGAATAAGGGCGACACGGAAATGTTGAATACTCAT
ACTCTTCCTTTTTCAATATTATTGAAGCATTTATCAGGGTTATTGTCTCATGAGCGGATACATATTTGAA
TGTATTTAGAAAAATAAACAAATAGGGGTTCCGCGCACATTTCCCCGAAAAGTGCCACCTGACGTCTAAG
AAACCATTATTATCATGACATTAACCTATAAAAATAGGCGTATCACGAGGCCCTTTCGTCTCGCGCGTTT
CGGTGATGACGGTGAAAACCTCTGACACATGCAGCTCCCGGAGACGGTCACAGCTTGTCTGTAAGCGGAT
GCCGGGAGCAGACAAGCCCGTCAGGGCGCGTCAGCGGGTGTTGGCGGGTGTCGGGGCTGGCTTAACTATG
CGGCATCAGAGCAGATTGTACTGAGAGTGCACCATATGCGGTGTGAAATACCGCACAGATGCGTAAGGAG
AAAATACCGCATCAGGCGCCATTCGCCATTCAGGCTGCGCAACTGTTGGGAAGGGCGATCGGTGCGGGCC
TCTTCGCTATTACGCCAGCTGGCGAAAGGGGGATGTGCTGCAAGGCGATTAAGTTGGGTAACGCCAGGGT
TTTCCCAGTCACGACGTT
Features (pLannotate 1.2.2; 19 found; start..end, strand, type, name):
     23..449     +  promoter       MT promoter: Drosophila metallothionein promoter
    467..520     +  sig_peptide    BiP signal sequence: Drosophila BiP signal sequence
    479..1963    +  CDS            Y4291_ARATH (fragment): Experimental evidence at protein level: Swiss-Prot protein existence level 1. From Arabidopsis thaliana (Mouse-ear cress).
   2000..2179    +  CDS            Comp (fragment): COMP_RAT - Experimental evidence at protein level: Swiss-Prot protein existence level 1. May play a role in the structural integrity of cartilage via its interaction with other extracellular matrix proteins such as the collagens and fibronectin. Can mediate the interaction of chondrocytes with the cartilage extracellular matrix through interaction with cell surface integrin receptors. Could play a role in the pathogenesis of osteoarthritis. Potent suppressor of apoptosis in both primary chondrocytes and transformed cells. Suppresses apoptosis by blocking the activation of caspase-3 and by indu
   2167..3619    +  CDS            SEAP (fragment): secreted alkaline phosphatase from human placenta The natural enzyme has a C-terminal transmembrane sequence that is replaced by a GPI anchor.
   3656..3685    +  CDS            2xFLAG (fragment): two tandem FLAG® epitope tags
   3791..3925    -  polyA_signal   SV40 poly(A) signal: SV40 polyadenylation signal
   3948..4032    -  CDS            large T antigen (fragment): large T antigen from SV40 (simian virus 40)
   4032..4056    +  misc_feature   MCS (fragment): pUC18/19 multiple cloning site
   4093..4109    -  protein_bind   lac operator: The lac repressor binds to the lac operator to inhibit transcription in E. coli. This inhibition can be relieved by adding lactose or isopropyl-β-D-thiogalactopyranoside (IPTG). lac repressor encoded by lacI
   4117..4147    -  promoter       lac promoter: promoter for the E. coli lac operon
   4162..4183    -  protein_bind   CAP binding site: CAP binding activates transcription in the presence of cAMP. E. coli catabolite activator protein
   4196..4288    -  CDS            lacI (fragment): lac repressor; lacI; The lac repressor binds to the lac operator to inhibit transcription in E. coli. This inhibition can be relieved by adding lactose or isopropyl-β-D-thiogalactopyranoside (IPTG).
   4471..5059    -  rep_origin     ori: high-copy-number ColE1/pMB1/pBR322/pUC origin of replication
   5230..6090    -  CDS            AmpR: β-lactamase; bla; confers resistance to ampicillin, carbenicillin, and related antibiotics
   6091..6195    -  promoter       AmpR promoter: bla
   6290..6325    +  CDS            rop (fragment): Rop protein, which maintains plasmids at low copy number; rop
   6427..6526    +  misc_feature   bom (fragment): basis of mobility region from pBR322
   6532..21      -  CDS            lacZα (fragment) (across the origin): LacZα fragment of β-galactosidase; lacZ fragment
