[The description below was written by a language model from this plasmid's Addgene catalogue record and pLannotate feature annotations shown in this document.]
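Description:
RHS16 N12_pECIA14 is an insect-cell expression plasmid built on the pECIA14 backbone and designed for secreted protein production in Drosophila cell culture. It is the "prey" member of a matched pair and is intended to be used with the corresponding bait vector, RHS16 N12_pECIA2, in an extracellular interaction assay applied to Arabidopsis leucine-rich repeat receptor kinases (LRR-RKs). In bacteria it is maintained as a high-copy plasmid through a ColE1/pUC-type origin and selected with ampicillin via the β-lactamase gene. The remaining annotated backbone elements (lac promoter/operator, and fragments of lacZα, lacI, rop and bom) are remnants of the pUC/pBR322-derived cloning vector and play no role in expression. No selectable marker for insect cells is annotated.

The expression cassette is driven by the Drosophila metallothionein promoter, which is induced with copper sulfate. A Drosophila BiP signal sequence directs the product into the secretory pathway. It is followed by the insert, the extracellular domain of the Arabidopsis thaliana LRR-RK encoded by AT4G29180, which was introduced by ligation-independent cloning. The ectodomain is fused at its C terminus to the pentamerising coiled-coil helix of rat COMP, human placental alkaline phosphatase, a FLAG epitope and a hexahistidine tag; the His tag is stated by the depositor but not picked up in the feature table. An SV40 polyadenylation signal lies downstream of the cassette, although it is annotated on the opposite strand. Pentamerisation through COMP increases avidity so that weak ectodomain interactions can be detected. The alkaline phosphatase gives an enzymatic readout of prey binding to immobilised bait, and the epitope tags allow detection or purification.
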