Addgene plasmid #114760: RHS16 N12_pECIA14
Purpose: Prey vector RHS16 N12_pECIA14 should be used with bait vector RHS16 N12_pECIA2.
Depositing lab: Youssef Belkhadir. Depositing organization: Gregor Mendel Institute of Molecular Plant Biology. Publication: An extracellular network of Arabidopsis leucine-rich repeat receptor kinases. Smakowska-Luzan E, Mott GA, Parys K, Stegmann M, Howton TC, Layeghifard M, Neuhold J, Lehner A, Kong J, Grunwald K, Weinberger N, Satbhai SB, Mayer D, Busch W, Madalinski M, Stolt-Bergner P, Provart NJ, Mukhtar MS, Zipfel C, Desveaux D, Guttman DS, Belkhadir Y. Nature. 2018 Jan 18;553(7688):342-346. doi: 10.1038/nature25184. Epub 2018 Jan 10. PubMed 29320478.
Backbone
  Vector backbone: pECIA14
  Backbone manufacturer: Chris Garcia (Addgene plasmid # 47051)
  Vector type: Insect Expression
Growth in bacteria
  Bacterial resistance: Ampicillin, 100 μg/mL
  Growth temperature: 37°C
  Growth strain: DH5alpha
  Copy number: High Copy
Gene/Insert
  Gene/Insert name: AT4G29180
  Species: A. thaliana (mustard weed)
  Promoter: Metallothionein (Copper-Inducible)
  Cloning method: Ligation Independent Cloning
Terms and licenses: Academic/Nonprofit Terms; Industry Terms: Not Available to Industry
Depositor comments: Plasmid for secreted expression in Drosophila cell culture by induction via CuSO4. Insert is an extracellular domain of indicated LRR-RK, C-terminally tagged with Pentameric rat COMP helix, Alkaline Phosphatase (human, placental), Flag, and hexahistidine tags. Insert Protein Sequence: QAGFISIDCGSPPNINYVDTDTGISYTWDAPFINAGVNLNVSEEYGYPKNPVLPFPLADVRSFPQGNRNCYTLTPSDGKGNLYLIRASFMYGNYDGKNALPEFDLYVNVNFWTSVKLRNASENVIKEILSFAESDTIYVCLVNKGKGTPFISALELRPMNSSIYGTEFGRNVSLVLYQRWDTGYLNGTGRYQKDTYDRIWSPYSPVSWNTTMTTGYIDIFQSGYRPPDEVIKTAASPKSDDEPLELSWTSSDPDTRFYAYLYFAELENLKRNESREIKIFWNGSPVSGAFNPSPEYSMTVSNSRAFTGKDHWISVQKTAESTRPPILNAIEIFSAQSLDEFYTRIDDVQAIESIKSTYKVNKIWTGDPCSPRLFPWEGIGCSYNTSSYQIKSLNLSSSGLHGPIAFAFRNLSLLESLDLSNNNLKGIVPEFLADLKYLKSLNLKGNNLTGFIPRSLRKRATANGLALSVDEQNICHSRSCR
How to cite: RHS16 N12_pECIA14 was a gift from Youssef Belkhadir (Addgene plasmid # 114760 ; http://n2t.net/addgene:114760 ; RRID:Addgene_114760)
